>Addgene plasmid #45494 | CMV-R-GECO1.2 | addgene full sequence | sequence record 123029 | Addgene NGS result
AGAATCTGCTTAGGGTTAGGCGTTTTGCGCTGCTTCGCGATGTACGGGCCAGATATACGCGTTGACATTG
ATTATTGACTAGTTATTAATAGTAATCAATTACGGGGTCATTAGTTCATAGCCCATATATGGAGTTCCGC
GTTACATAACTTACGGTAAATGGCCCGCCTGGCTGACCGCCCAACGACCCCCGCCCATTGACGTCAATAA
TGACGTATGTTCCCATAGTAACGCCAATAGGGACTTTCCATTGACGTCAATGGGTGGAGTATTTACGGTA
AACTGCCCACTTGGCAGTACATCAAGTGTATCATATGCCAAGTACGCCCCCTATTGACGTCAATGACGGT
AAATGGCCCGCCTGGCATTATGCCCAGTACATGACCTTATGGGACTTTCCTACTTGGCAGTACATCTACG
TATTAGTCATCGCTATTACCATGGTGATGCGGTTTTGGCAGTACATCAATGGGCGTGGATAGCGGTTTGA
CTCACGGGGATTTCCAAGTCTCCACCCCATTGACGTCAATGGGAGTTTGTTTTGGCACCAAAATCAACGG
GACTTTCCAAAATGTCGTAACAACTCCGCCCCATTGACGCAAATGGGCGGTAGGCGTGTACGGTGGGAGG
TCTATATAAGCAGAGCTCTCTGGCTAACTAGAGAACCCACTGCTTACTGGCTTATCGAAATTAATACGAC
TCACTATAGGGAGACCCAAGCTTGGTACCGAGCTCGGATCCACCATGGTCGACTCATCACGTCGTAAGTG
GAATAAGGCAGGTCACGCAGTCAGAGCTATAGGTCGGCTGAGCTCACCCGTGGTTTCCGAGCGGATGTAC
CCCGAGGACGGCGCCCTGAAGAGCGAGATCAAGAAGGGGCTGAGGCTGAAGGACGGCGGCCACTACGCCG
CCGAGGTCAAGACCACCTACAAGGCCAAGAAGCCCGTGCAGCTGCCCGGCGCCTACATCGTCGACATCAA
GTTGGACATCGTGTCCCACAACGAGGACTACACCATCGTGGAACAGTGCGAACGCGCCGAGGGCCGCCAC
TCCACCGGCGGCATGGACGAGCTGTACAAGGGAGGTACAGGCGGGAGTCTGGTGAGCAAGGGCGAGGAGG
ATAACAGGGCCATCGTCAAGGAGTTCATGCGCTTCAAGTTGCACATGGAGGGCTCCGTGAACGGCCACGA
GTTCGAGATCGAGGGCGAGGGCGAGGGCCGCCCCTACGAGGCCTTTCAGACCGCTAAGCTGAAGGTGACC
AAGGGTGGCCCCCTGCCCTTCGCATGGGACATCCTGTCCCCTCAGTTGATGTACGGCTCCAAGGCCTACA
TTAAGCACCCAGCCGACATCCCCGACTACTTCAAGCTGTCCTTCCCCGAGGGCTTCAGGTGGGAGCGCGT
GATGAACTTCGAGGACGGCGGCATTATTCACGTTAGCCAGGACACCTCCCTGCAGGACGGCGTATTCATC
TACAAGGTGAAGCTGCGCGGCACCAACTTCCCCCCCGACGGCCCCGTAATGCAGAAGAAGACCATGGGCT
GGGAGGCTACGCGTGACCAACTGACTGAAGAGCAGATCGCAGAATTTAAAGAGGCTTTCTCCCTATTTGA
CAAGGACGGGGATGGGACGATGACAACCAAGGAGCTGGGGACGGTGATGCGGTCTCTGGGGCAGAACCCC
ACAGAAGCAGAGCTGCAGGACATGATCAATGAAGTAGATGCCGACGGTGACGGCACATTCGACTTCCCTG
AGTTCCTGACGATGATGGCAAGAAAAATGAATGACACAGACAGTGAAGAGGAAATTAGAGAAGCGTTCCG
CGTGTTTGATAAGGACGGCAATGGCTACATCGGCGCAGCAGAGCTTCGCCACGTGATGACAGACCTTGGA
GAGAAGATAACAGATGAGGAGGTTGATGAAATGATCAGGGTAGCAGACATCGATGGGGATGGTCAGGTAA
ACTATGAAGAGTTTGTACAAATGATGACAGCGAAGTAGGAATTCTGCAGATATCCATCACACTGGCGGCC
GCTCGAGCATGCATCTAGAGGGCCCTATTCTATAGTGTCACCTAAATGCTAGAGCTCGCTGATCAGCCTC
GACTGTGCCTTCTAGTTGCCAGCCATCTGTTGTTTGCCCCTCCCCCGTGCCTTCCTTGACCCTGGAAGGT
GCCACTCCCACTGTCCTTTCCTAATAAAATGAGGAAATTGCATCGCATTGTCTGAGTAGGTGTCATTCTA
TTCTGGGGGGTGGGGTGGGGCAGGACAGCAAGGGGGAGGATTGGGAAGACAATAGCAGGCATGCTGGGGA
TGCGGTGGGCTCTATGGCTTCTGAGGCGGAAAGAACCAGCTGGGGCTCTAGTCCGGAAACTCGCTGCGCT
CGGTCGTTCGGCTGCGGCGAGCGGTATCAGCTCACTCAAAGGCGGTAATACGGTTATCCACAGAATCAGG
GGATAACGCAGGAAAGAACATGTGAGCAAAAGGCCAGCAAAAGGCCAGGAACCGTAAAAAGGCCGCGTTG
CTGGCGTTTTTCCATAGGCTCCGCCCCCCTGACGAGCATCACAAAAATCGACGCTCAAGTCAGAGGTGGC
GAAACCCGACAGGACTATAAAGATACCAGGCGTTTCCCCCTGGAAGCTCCCTCGTGCGCTCTCCTGTTCC
GACCCTGCCGCTTACCGGATACCTGTCCGCCTTTCTCCCTTCGGGAAGCGTGGCGCTTTCTCATAGCTCA
CGCTGTAGGTATCTCAGTTCGGTGTAGGTCGTTCGCTCCAAGCTGGGCTGTGTGCACGAACCCCCCGTTC
AGCCCGACCGCTGCGCCTTATCCGGTAACTATCGTCTTGAGTCCAACCCGGTAAGACACGACTTATCGCC
ACTGGCAGCAGCCACTGGTAACAGGATTAGCAGAGCGAGGTATGTAGGCGGTGCTACAGAGTTCTTGAAG
TGGTGGCCTAACTACGGCTACACTAGAAGAACAGTATTTGGTATCTGCGCTCTGCTGAAGCCAGTTACCT
TCGGAAAAAGAGTTGGTAGCTCTTGATCCGGCAAACAAACCACCGCTGGTAGCGGTGGTTTTTTTGTTTG
CAAGCAGCAGATTACGCGCAGAAAAAAAGGATCTCAAGAAGATCCTTTGATCTTTTCTACGGGGTCTGAC
GCTCAGTGGAACGAAAACTCACGTTAAGGGATTTTGGTCATGAGATTATCAAAAAGGATCTTCACCTAGA
TCCTTTTAAATTAAAAATGAAGTTTTAAATCAATCTAAAGTATATATGAGTAAACTTGGTCTGACAGTTA
CCAATGCTTAATCAGTGAGGCACCTATCTCAGCGATCTGTCTATTTCGTTCATCCATAGTTGCCTGACTC
CCCGTCGTGTAGATAACTACGATACGGGAGGGCTTACCATCTGGCCCCAGTGCTGCAATGATACCGCGAG
ACCCACGCTCACCGGCTCCAGATTTATCAGCAATAAACCAGCCAGCCGGAAGGGCCGAGCGCAGAAGTGG
TCCTGCAACTTTATCCGCCTCCATCCAGTCTATTAATTGTTGCCGGGAAGCTAGAGTAAGTAGTTCGCCA
GTTAATAGTTTGCGCAACGTTGTTGCCATTGCTACAGGCATCGTGGTGTCACGCTCGTCGTTTGGTATGG
CTTCATTCAGCTCCGGTTCCCAACGATCAAGGCGAGTTACATGATCCCCCATGTTGTGCAAAAAAGCGGT
TAGCTCCTTCGGTCCTCCGATCGTTGTCAGAAGTAAGTTGGCCGCAGTGTTATCACTCATGGTTATGGCA
GCACTGCATAATTCTCTTACTGTCATGCCATCCGTAAGATGCTTTTCTGTGACTGGTGAGTACTCAACCA
AGTCATTCTGAGAATAGTGTATGCGGCGACCGAGTTGCTCTTGCCCGGCGTCAATACGGGATAATACCGC
GCCACATAGCAGAACTTTAAAAGTGCTCATCATTGGAAAACGTTCTTCGGGGCGAAAACTCTCAAGGATC
TTACCGCTGTTGAGATCCAGTTCGATGTAACCCACTCGTGCACCCAACTGATCTTCAGCATCTTTTACTT
TCACCAGCGTTTCTGGGTGAGCAAAAACAGGAAGGCAAAATGCCGCAAAAAAGGGAATAAGGGCGACACG
GAAATGTTGAATACTCATACTCTTCCTTTTTCAATATTATTGAAGCATTTATCAGGGTTATTGTCTCATG
AGCGGATACATATTTGAATGTATTTAGAAAAATAAACAAATAGGGGTTCCGCGCACATTTCCCCGAAAAG
TGCCACCTGACGTCGACGGATCGGGAGATCTCCCGATCCCCTATGGTGCACTCTCAGTACAATCTGCTCT
GATGCCGCATAGTTAAGCCAGTATCTGCTCCCTGCTTGTGTGTTGGAGGTCGCTGAGTAGTGCGCGAGCA
AAATTTAAGCTACAACAAGGCAAGGCTTGACCGACAATTGCATGA
Features (pLannotate 1.2.2; 14 found; start..end, strand, type, name):
     64..443     +  enhancer       CMV enhancer: human cytomegalovirus immediate early enhancer
    444..647     +  promoter       CMV promoter: human cytomegalovirus (CMV) immediate early promoter
    643..676     +  LTR            5' LTR (truncated) (fragment): truncated 5' long terminal repeat (LTR) from HIV-1
    692..710     +  promoter       T7 promoter: promoter for bacteriophage T7 RNA polymerase
    760..816     +  CDS            calmodulin-binding peptide: calmodulin-binding peptide from avian smooth muscle myosin light chain kinase
    822..1548    +  CDS            HyPerRed (fragment): red fluorescent genetically encoded indicator for H2O2 ()
   1554..1996    +  CDS            calmodulin (fragment): calcium-binding protein
   2059..2077    -  promoter       SP6 promoter: promoter for bacteriophage SP6 RNA polymerase
   2103..2327    +  polyA_signal   bGH poly(A) signal: bovine growth hormone polyadenylation signal
   2331..2352    +  promoter       SV40 promoter (fragment): SV40 enhancer and early promoter
   2529..3117    -  rep_origin     ori: high-copy-number ColE1/pMB1/pBR322/pUC origin of replication
   3288..4148    -  CDS            AmpR: β-lactamase; bla; confers resistance to ampicillin, carbenicillin, and related antibiotics
   4149..4253    -  promoter       AmpR promoter: bla
   4312..4364    -  misc_feature   bom (fragment): basis of mobility region from pBR322
