[The description below was written by a language model from this plasmid's Addgene catalogue record and pLannotate feature annotations shown in this document.]
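Description:
CMV-R-GECO1.2 is a compact mammalian expression plasmid of about 4.45 kb, built on a customized backbone of roughly 3.2 kb. It carries a red, intensiometric genetically encoded calcium indicator. It is propagated in E. coli as a high-copy plasmid through a ColE1/pUC-type origin and is selected with ampicillin via the β-lactamase gene and its native promoter. No intact mammalian selection marker is annotated. Only a short SV40 promoter fragment remains downstream of the expression cassette, so the plasmid appears suited to transient transfection.

The payload is a synthetic open reading frame of about 1.25 kb, cloned between BamHI and EcoRI sites that are both retained. It is driven by the human cytomegalovirus immediate-early enhancer and promoter and terminated by the bovine growth hormone polyadenylation signal. T7 and SP6 promoters flank the insert, a common arrangement for sequencing or in vitro transcription. The sensor has the usual GECO architecture: a calmodulin-binding peptide from smooth muscle myosin light chain kinase, then a red fluorescent protein domain, then calmodulin. The automated annotation labels the central domain as a HyPerRed fragment, which most likely reflects similarity between the red fluorescent protein modules of the two sensors rather than any peroxide-sensing function. Calcium-dependent binding of calmodulin to the peptide alters the chromophore environment and changes fluorescence intensity. R-GECO1.2 differs from R-GECO1 by eight substitutions (M164R, I166V, V174L, F222L, N267S, S270T, I330M and L419I). The construct is intended for optical imaging of calcium dynamics in mammalian cells. The short annotated HIV-1 LTR fragment next to the CMV promoter is probably a spurious match.
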