Addgene plasmid #45494: CMV-R-GECO1.2
Purpose: Red intensiometric genetically encoded Ca2+-indicators for optical imaging 1.2
Depositing lab: Robert Campbell. Publication: Improved Orange and Red Ca Indicators and Photophysical Considerations for Optogenetic Applications. Wu J, Liu L, Matsuda T, Zhao Y, Rebane A, Drobizhev M, Chang YF, Araki S, Arai Y, March K, Hughes TE, Sagou K, Miyata T, Nagai T, Li WH, Campbell RE. ACS Chem Neurosci. 2013 Mar 19. 10.1021/cn400012b PubMed 23452507.
Backbone
  Vector backbone: Customized Vector
  Backbone size w/o insert (bp): 3200
  Total vector size (bp): 4454
  Vector type: Mammalian Expression
Growth in bacteria
  Bacterial resistance: Ampicillin, 100 μg/mL
  Growth temperature: 37°C
  Growth strain: DH10B
  Copy number: High Copy
Gene/Insert
  Gene/Insert name: R-GECO1.2
  Species: Synthetic
  Insert size (bp): 1254
  Mutation: R-GECO1 M164R/I166V/V174L/F222L/N267S/S270T/I330M/L419I
  GenBank ID: KF186685
  Promoter: CMV
  Cloning method: Restriction Enzyme; 5′ cloning site BamHI (not destroyed); 3′ cloning site EcoRI (not destroyed)
  Sequencing primers: 5′ TAATACGACTCACTATAGGG; 3′ TAGAAGGCACAGTCGAGG
Terms and licenses: Academic/Nonprofit Terms; Industry Terms: Not Available to Industry
How to cite: CMV-R-GECO1.2 was a gift from Robert Campbell (Addgene plasmid # 45494 ; http://n2t.net/addgene:45494 ; RRID:Addgene_45494)
