>Addgene plasmid #45494 | CMV-R-GECO1.2 | depositor partial sequence | sequence record 65799 | CMV-R-GECO1.2 sequence 1254 bps
ATGGTCGACTCATCACGTCGTAAGTGGAATAAGGCAGGTCACGCAGTCAGAGCTATAGGTCGGCTGAGCT
CACCCGTGGTTTCCGAGCGGATGTACCCCGAGGACGGCGCCCTGAAGAGCGAGATCAAGAAGGGGCTGAG
GCTGAAGGACGGCGGCCACTACGCCGCCGAGGTCAAGACCACCTACAAGGCCAAGAAGCCCGTGCAGCTG
CCCGGCGCCTACATCGTCGACATCAAGTTGGACATCGTGTCCCACAACGAGGACTACACCATCGTGGAAC
AGTGCGAACGCGCCGAGGGCCGCCACTCCACCGGCGGCATGGACGAGCTGTACAAGGGAGGTACAGGCGG
GAGTCTGGTGAGCAAGGGCGAGGAGGATAACAGGGCCATCGTCAAGGAGTTCATGCGCTTCAAGTTGCAC
ATGGAGGGCTCCGTGAACGGCCACGAGTTCGAGATCGAGGGCGAGGGCGAGGGCCGCCCCTACGAGGCCT
TTCAGACCGCTAAGCTGAAGGTGACCAAGGGTGGCCCCCTGCCCTTCGCATGGGACATCCTGTCCCCTCA
GTTGATGTACGGCTCCAAGGCCTACATTAAGCACCCAGCCGACATCCCCGACTACTTCAAGCTGTCCTTC
CCCGAGGGCTTCAGGTGGGAGCGCGTGATGAACTTCGAGGACGGCGGCATTATTCACGTTAGCCAGGACA
CCTCCCTGCAGGACGGCGTATTCATCTACAAGGTGAAGCTGCGCGGCACCAACTTCCCCCCCGACGGCCC
CGTAATGCAGAAGAAGACCATGGGCTGGGAGGCTACGCGTGACCAACTGACTGAAGAGCAGATCGCAGAA
TTTAAAGAGGCTTTCTCCCTATTTGACAAGGACGGGGATGGGACGATGACAACCAAGGAGCTGGGGACGG
TGATGCGGTCTCTGGGGCAGAACCCCACAGAAGCAGAGCTGCAGGACATGATCAATGAAGTAGATGCCGA
CGGTGACGGCACATTCGACTTCCCTGAGTTCCTGACGATGATGGCAAGAAAAATGAATGACACAGACAGT
GAAGAGGAAATTAGAGAAGCGTTCCGCGTGTTTGATAAGGACGGCAATGGCTACATCGGCGCAGCAGAGC
TTCGCCACGTGATGACAGACCTTGGAGAGAAGATAACAGATGAGGAGGTTGATGAAATGATCAGGGTAGC
AGACATCGATGGGGATGGTCAGGTAAACTATGAAGAGTTTGTACAAATGATGACAGCGAAGTAG
