>Addgene plasmid #45494 | CMV-R-GECO1.2 | addgene partial sequence | sequence record 67486 | BGH-rev 5'-TAGAAGGCACAGTCGAGG-3'
TATAGAATAGGGCCCTCTAGATGCATGCTCGAGCGGCCGCCAGTGTGATGGATATCTGCAGAATTCCTAC
TTCGCTGTCATCATTTGTACAAACTCTTCATAGTTTACCTGACCATCCCCATCGATGTCTGCTACCCTGA
TCATTTCATCAACCTCCTCATCTGTTATCTTCTCTCCAAGGTCTGTCATCACGTGGCGAAGCTCTGCTGC
GCCGATGTAGCCATTGCCGTCCTTATCAAACACGCGGAACGCTTCTCTAATTTCCTCTTCACTGTCTGTG
TCATTCATTTTTCTTGCCATCATCGTCAGGAACTCAGGGAAGTCGAATGTGCCGTCACCGTCGGCATCTA
CTTCATTGATCATGTCCTGCAGCTCTGCTTCTGTGGGGTTCTGCCCCAGAGACCGCATCACCGTCCCCAG
CTCCTTGGTTGTCATCGTCCCATCCCCGTCCTTGTCAAATAGGGAGAAAGCCTCTTTAAATTCTGCGATC
TGCTCTTCAGTCAGTTGGTCACGCGTAGCCTCCCAGCCCATGGTCTTCTTCTGCATTACGGGGCCGTCGG
GGGGGAAGTTGGTGCCGCGCAGCTTCACCTTGTAGATGAATACGCCGTCCTGCAGGGAGGTGTCCTGGCT
AACGTGAATAATGCCGCCGTCCTCGAAGTTCATCACGCGCTCCCACCTGAAGCCCTCGGGGAAGGACAGC
TTGAAGTAGTCGGGGATGTCGGCTGGGTGCTTAATGTAGGCCTTGGAGCCGTACATCAACTGAGGGGACA
GGATGTCCCATGCGAAGGGCAGGGGGCCACCCTTGGTCACCTTC
