>Addgene plasmid #45494 | CMV-R-GECO1.2 | addgene partial sequence | sequence record 162689 | CMV-F 5'-CGCAAATGGGCGGTAGGCGTG-3'
AGCAGAGCTCTCTGGCTAACTAGAGAACCCACTGCTTACTGGCTTATCGAAATTAATACGACTCACTATA
GGGAGACCCAAGCTTGGTACCGAGCTCGGATCCACCATGGTCGACTCATCACGTCGTAAGTGGAATAAGG
CAGGTCACGCAGTCAGAGCTATAGGTCGGCTGAGCTCACCCGTGGTTTCCGAGCGGATGTACCCCGAGGA
CGGCGCCCTGAAGAGCGAGATCAAGAAGGGGCTGAGGCTGAAGGACGGCGGCCACTACGCCGCCGAGGTC
AAGACCACCTACAAGGCCAAGAAGCCCGTGCAGCTGCCCGGCGCCTACATCGTCGACATCAAGTTGGACA
TCGTGTCCCACAACGAGGACTACACCATCGTGGAACAGTGCGAACGCGCCGAGGGCCGCCACTCCACCGG
CGGCATGGACGAGCTGTACAAGGGAGGTACAGGCGGGAGTCTGGTGAGCAAGGGCGAGGAGGATAACAGG
GCCATCGTCAAGGAGTTCATGCGCTTCAAGTTGCACATGGAGGGCTCCGTGAACGGCCACGAGTTCGAGA
TCGAGGGCGAGGGCGAGGGCCGCCCCTACGAGGCCTTTCAGACCGCTAAGCTGAAGGTGACCAAGGGTGG
CCCCCTGCCCTTCGCATGGGACATCCTGTCCCCTCAGTTGATGTACGGCTCCAAGGCCTACATTAAGCAC
CCAGCCGACATCCCCGACTACTTCAAGCTGTCCTTCCCCGAGGGCTTCAGGTGGGAGCGCGTGATGAACT
TCGAGGACGGCGGCATTATTCACGTTAGCCAGGACACCTCCCTGCAGGACGGCGTAT
